>Addgene plasmid #148841 | pT7-V5-SBP-MBP-GGSG-DmBam_13-36_AG | depositor full sequence | sequence record 291289 | Full Sequence
TAGTTATTAATAGTAATCAATTACGGGGTCATTAGTTCATAGCCCATATATGGAGTTCCGCGTTACATAA
CTTACGGTAAATGGCCCGCCTGGCTGACCGCCCAACGACCCCCGCCCATTGACGTCAATAATGACGTATG
TTCCCATAGTAACGCCAATAGGGACTTTCCATTGACGTCAATGGGTGGAGTATTTACGGTAAACTGCCCA
CTTGGCAGTACATCAAGTGTATCATATGCCAAGTACGCCCCCTATTGACGTCAATGACGGTAAATGGCCC
GCCTGGCATTATGCCCAGTACATGACCTTATGGGACTTTCCTACTTGGCAGTACATCTACGTATTAGTCA
TCGCTATTACCATGGTGATGCGGTTTTGGCAGTACATCAATGGGCGTGGATAGCGGTTTGACTCACGGGG
ATTTCCAAGTCTCCACCCCATTGACGTCAATGGGAGTTTGTTTTGGCACCAAAATCAACGGGACTTTCCA
AAATGTCGTAACAACTCCGCCCCATTGACGCAAATGGGCGGTAGGCGTGTACGGTGGGAGGTCTATATAA
GCAGAGCTCTCTGGCTAACTAGAGAACCCACTGCTTACTGGCTTATCGAAATTAATACGACTCACTATAG
GGAGACCCAAGCTCTAGCGCTACCGGTCGCCACCATGGGTAAGCCTATCCCTAACCCTCTCCTCGGTCTC
GATTCTACGCCCGGAAGCGGTAGCGGTACGATGGACGAGAAGACCACCGGCTGGGGGGGCGGCCACGTGG
TGGAGGGCCTGGCCGGCGAGCTGGAGCAGCTGCGGGCCAGGCTGGAGCACCACCCTCAGGGCCAGCGGGA
GCCCAGATCTCGAGCTATGAAAATCGAAGAAGGTAAACTGGTAATCTGGATTAACGGCGATAAAGGCTAT
AACGGTCTCGCTGAAGTCGGTAAGAAATTCGAGAAAGATACCGGAATTAAAGTCACCGTTGAGCATCCGG
ATAAACTGGAAGAGAAATTCCCGCAGGTTGCGGCAACTGGCGATGGCCCTGACATTATCTTCTGGGCACA
CGACCGCTTTGGTGGCTACGCTCAATCTGGCCTGTTGGCTGAAATCACCCCGGACAAAGCGTTCCAGGAC
AAGCTGTATCCGTTTACCTGGGATGCCGTACGTTACAACGGCAAGCTGATTGCTTACCCGATCGCTGTTG
AAGCGTTATCGCTGATTTATAACAAAGATCTGCTGCCGAACCCGCCAAAAACCTGGGAAGAGATCCCGGC
GCTGGATAAAGAACTGAAAGCGAAAGGTAAGAGCGCGCTGATGTTCAACCTGCAAGAACCGTACTTCACC
TGGCCGCTGATTGCTGCTGACGGGGGTTATGCGTTCAAGTATGAAAACGGCAAGTACGACATTAAAGACG
TGGGCGTGGATAACGCTGGCGCGAAAGCGGGTCTGACCTTCCTGGTTGACCTGATTAAAAGCAAACACAT
GAATGCAGACACCGATTACTCCATCGCAGAAGCTGCCTTTAATAAAGGCGAAACAGCGATGACCATCAAC
GGCCCGTGGGCATGGTCCAACATCGACACCAGCAAAGTGAATTATGGTGTAACGGTACTGCCGACCTTCA
AGGGTCAACCATCCAAACCGTTCGTTGGCGTGCTGAGCGCAGGTATTAACGCCGCCAGTCCGAACAAAGA
GCTGGCGAAAGAGTTCCTCGAAAACTATCTGCTGACTGATGAAGGTCTGGAAGCGGTTAATAAAGACAAA
CCGCTGGGTGCCGTAGCGCTGAAGTCTTACGAGGAAGAGTTGGCGAAAGATCCACGTATTGCCGCCACCA
TGGAAAACGCCCAGAAAGGTGAAATCATGCCGAACATCCCGCAGATGTCCGCTTTCTGGTATGCCGTGCG
TACTGCGGTGATCAACGCCGCCAGCGGTCGTCAGACTGTCGATGAAGCCCTGAAAGACCCTCCACAAGCT
TCGGGTGGATCTGGTGACGACCAGCAGTTGGACCACAATTTTAAGCAGATGGAGGAGCATTTGGCCTTAA
TGGTGGAAGGCAATGAATAAGGATCCACCGGATCTAGATAACTGATCATAATCAGCCATACCACATTTGT
AGAGGTTTTACTTGCTTTAAAAAACCTCCCACACCTCCCCCTGAACCTGAAACATAAAATGAATGCAATT
GTTGTTGTTAACTTGTTTATTGCAGCTTATAATGGTTACAAATAAAGCAATAGCATCACAAATTTCACAA
ATAAAGCATTTTTTTCACTGCATTCTAGTTGTGGTTTGTCCAAACTCATCAATGTATCTTAACGCGTAAA
TTGTAAGCGTTAATATTTTGTTAAAATTCGCGTTAAATTTTTGTTAAATCAGCTCATTTTTTAACCAATA
GGCCGAAATCGGCAAAATCCCTTATAAATCAAAAGAATAGACCGAGATAGGGT
[37 nt withheld, positions 2434-2470]
AAAGAACGTGGACTCCAACGTCAAAGG
[49 nt withheld, positions 2498-2546]
T
[91 nt withheld, positions 2548-2638]
G
[124 nt withheld, positions 2640-2763]
CAGGTGGCACTTTTCGGGGAAATGTGCGCGGAACCCCTATTTGTTTATTTTTCTAAATACATTCAAATAT
GTATCCGCTCATGAGACAATAACCCTGATAAATGCTTCAATAATATTGAAAAAGGAAGAGTCCTGAGGCG
GAAAGAACCAGCTGTGGAATGTGTGTCAGTTAGGGTGTGGAAAGTCCCCAGGCTCCCCAGCAGGCAGAAG
TATGCAAAGCATGCATCTCAATTAGTCAGCAACCAGGTGTGGAAAGTCCCCAGGCTCCCCAGCAGGCAGA
AGTATGCAAAGCATGCATCTCAATTAGTCAGCAACCATAGTCCCGCCCCTAACTCCGCCCATCCCGCCCC
TAACTCCGCCCAGTTCCGCCCATTCTCCGCCCCATGGCTGACTAATTTTTTTTATTTATGCAGAGGCCGA
GGCCGCCTCGGCCTCTGAGCTATTCCAGAAGTAGTGAGGAGGCTTTTTTGGAGGCCTAGGCTTTTGCAAA
GATCGATCAAGAGACAGGATGAGGATCGTTTCGCATGATTGAACAAGATGGATTGCACGCAGGTTCTCCG
GCCGCTTGGGTGGAGAGGCTATTCGGCTATGACTGGGCACAACAGACAATCGGCTGCTCTGATGCCGCCG
TGTTCCGGCTGTCAGCGCAGGGGCGCCCGGTTCTTTTTGTCAAGACCGACCTGTCCGGTGCCCTGAATGA
ACTGCAAGACGAGGCAGCGCGGCTATCGTGGCTGGCCACGACGGGCGTTCCTTGCGCAGCTGTGCTCGAC
GTTGTCACTGAAGCGGGAAGGGACTGGCTGCTATTGGGCGAAGTGCCGGGGCAGGATCTCCTGTCATCTC
ACCTTGCTCCTGCCGAGAAAGTATCCATCATGGCTGATGCAATGCGGCGGCTGCATACGCTTGATCCGGC
TACCTGCCCATTCGACCACCAAGCGAAACATCGCATCGAGCGAGCACGTACTCGGATGGAAGCCGGTCTT
GTCGATCAGGATGATCTGGACGAAGAGCATCAGGGGCTCGCGCCAGCCGAACTGTTCGCCAGGCTCAAGG
CGAGCATGCCCGACGGCGAGGATCTCGTCGTGACCCATGGCGATGCCTGCTTGCCGAATATCATGGTGGA
AAATGGCCGCTTTTCTGGATTCATCGACTGTGGCCGGCTGGGTGTGGCGGACCGCTATCAGGACATAGCG
TTGGCTACCCGTGATATTGCTGAAGAGCTTGGCGGCGAATGGGCTGACCGCTTCCTCGTGCTTTACGGTA
TCGCCGCTCCCGATTCGCAGCGCATCGCCTTCTATCGCCTTCTTGACGAGTTCTTCTGAGCGGGACTCTG
GGGTTCGAAATGACCGACCAAGCGACGCCCAACCTGCCATCACGAGATTTCGATTCCACCGCCGCCTTCT
ATGAAAGGTTGGGCTTCGGAATCGTTTTCCGGGACGCCGGCTGGATGATCCTCCAGCGCGGGGATCTCAT
GCTGGAGTTCTTCGCCCACCCTAGGGGGAGGCTAACTGAAACACGGAAGGAGACAATACCGGAAGGAACC
CGCGCTATGACGGCAATAAAAAGACAGAATAAAACGCACGGTGTTGGGTCGTTTGTTCATAAACGCGGGG
TTCGGTCCCAGGGCTGGCACTCTGTCGATACCCCACCGAGACCCCATTGGGGCCAATACGCCCGCGTTTC
TTCCTTTTCCCCACCCCACCCCCCAAGTTCGGGTGAAGGCCCAGGGCTCGCAGCCAACGTCGGGGCGGCA
GGCCCTGCCATAGCCTCAGGTTACTCATATATACTTTAGATTGATTTAAAACTTCATTTTTAATTTAAAA
GGATCTAGGTGAAGATCCTTTTTGATAATCTCATGACCAAAATCCCTTAACGTGAGTTTTCGTTCCACTG
AGCGTCAGACCCCGTAGAAAAGATCAAAGGATCTTCTTGAGATCCTTTTTTTCTGCGCGTAATCTGCTGC
TTGCAAACAAAAAAACCACCGCTACCAGCGGTGGTTTGTTTGCCGGATCAAGAGCTACCAACTCTTTTTC
CGAAGGTAACTGGCTTCAGCAGAGCGCAGATACCAAATACTGTCCTTCTAGTGTAGCCGTAGTTAGGCCA
CCACTTCAAGAACTCTGTAGCACCGCCTACATACCTCGCTCTGCTAATCCTGTTACCAGTGGCTGCTGCC
AGTGGCGATAAGTCGTGTCTTACCGGGTTGGACTCAAGACGATAGTTACCGGATAAGGCGCAGCGGTCGG
GCTGAACGGGGGGTTCGTGCACACAGCCCAGCTTGGAGCGAACGACCTACACCGAACTGAGATACCTACA
GCGTGAGCTATGAGAAAGCGCCACGCTTCCCGAAGGGAGAAAGGCGGACAGGTATCCGGTAAGCGGCAGG
GTCGGAACAGGAGAGCGCACGAGGGAGCTTCCAGGGGGAAACGCCTGGTATCTTTATAGTCCTGTCGGGT
TTCGCCACCTCTGACTTGAGCGTCGATTTTTGTGATGCTCGTCAGGGGGGCGGAGCCTATGGAAAAACGC
CAGCAACGCGGCCTTTTTACGGTTCCTGGCCTTTTGCTGGCCTTTTGCTCACATGTTCTTTCCTGCGTTA
TCCCCTGATTCTGTGGATAACCGTATTACCGCCATGCAT
Features (pLannotate 1.2.2; 18 found; start..end, strand, type, name):
     61..364     +  enhancer       CMV enhancer: human cytomegalovirus immediate early enhancer
    365..568     +  promoter       CMV promoter: human cytomegalovirus (CMV) immediate early promoter
    564..597     +  LTR            5' LTR (truncated) (fragment): truncated 5' long terminal repeat (LTR) from HIV-1
    613..631     +  promoter       T7 promoter: promoter for bacteriophage T7 RNA polymerase
    668..709     +  CDS            V5 tag: epitope tag from simian virus 5
    731..844     +  CDS            SBP: streptavidin-binding peptide selected from a peptide library; binds streptavidin with nanomolar affinity (Keefe et al., 2001)
    857..1948    +  CDS            MBP: maltose binding protein from E. coli; malE (mutated); This version of the gene does not encode a signal sequence, so MBP will remain in the cytosol.
   1976..2047    +  CDS            bam (fragment): BAM_DROME - Experimental evidence at protein level: Swiss-Prot protein existence level 1. Required to initiate both male and female gametogenesis. May regulate cystoblast cell divisions. From Drosophila melanogaster (Fruit fly).
   2073..2157    +  CDS            large T antigen (fragment): large T antigen from SV40 (simian virus 40)
   2180..2301    +  polyA_signal   SV40 poly(A) signal: SV40 polyadenylation signal
   2335..2763    -  rep_origin     f1 ori (sequence partly withheld): f1 bacteriophage origin of replication; arrow indicates direction of (+) strand synthesis
   2790..2894    +  promoter       AmpR promoter: bla
   2896..3253    +  promoter       SV40 promoter: SV40 enhancer and early promoter
   3288..4082    +  CDS            NeoR/KanR: aminoglycoside phosphotransferase from Tn5; aph(3')-II (or nptII); confers resistance to neomycin, kanamycin, and G418 (Geneticin®)
   4103..4255    +  CDS            ble (fragment): BLE_KLEPN - Experimental evidence at protein level: Swiss-Prot protein existence level 1. Binding protein with a strong affinity to the bleomycin family of antibiotics. Binds to CL990; an antimitotic-antibiotic compound. From Klebsiella pneumoniae.
   4314..4361    +  polyA_signal   HSV TK poly(A) signal: herpes simplex virus thymidine kinase polyadenylation signal (Cole and Stacy, 1985)
   4452..4468    -  polyA_signal   bGH poly(A) signal (fragment): bovine growth hormone polyadenylation signal
   4690..5278    +  rep_origin     ori: high-copy-number ColE1/pMB1/pBR322/pUC origin of replication
