[The description below was written by a language model from this plasmid's Addgene catalogue record and pLannotate feature annotations shown in this document.]
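Description:
pT7-V5-SBP-MBP-GGSG-DmBam_13-36_AG is a 5,392 nt mammalian expression plasmid that produces a short fragment of the Drosophila melanogaster Bag-of-marbles (Bam) protein, residues 13–36, as a multiply tagged fusion. The backbone is listed as unknown. The feature table shows a high-copy ColE1/pUC-type origin for propagation in E. coli and an f1 origin. A single NeoR/KanR (Tn5 aminoglycoside phosphotransferase) gene sits behind tandem bacterial (AmpR) and SV40 early promoters and is terminated by the HSV TK polyadenylation signal. This arrangement gives kanamycin selection in bacteria and should also permit G418 selection in mammalian cells. Several small annotated fragments (truncated HIV-1 LTR, ble, bGH poly(A), SV40 large T antigen) appear to be short sequence matches or backbone remnants rather than functional elements.

The expression cassette is driven by the CMV immediate early enhancer and promoter. A T7 promoter lies just upstream of the coding region, which could also allow T7 polymerase-driven transcription. The open reading frame encodes, in order, a V5 epitope tag for detection, a streptavidin-binding peptide (SBP) for affinity capture, cytosolic E. coli maltose-binding protein lacking its signal sequence, and the 24-residue Bam segment. According to the construct name, a GGSG linker joins MBP to the Bam segment. An SV40 polyadenylation signal ends the transcript. MBP probably serves as a stable carrier for the small peptide. The associated publication concerns direct binding of Bam to the CAF40 subunit of the CCR4-NOT deadenylase complex, so the plasmid is suited to streptavidin pulldown and interaction assays in transfected cells, although the record does not describe the specific experiments.
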