Addgene plasmid #148841: pT7-V5-SBP-MBP-GGSG-DmBam_13-36_AG
Purpose: Mammalian Expression of DmBam_13-36
Depositing lab: Elisa Izaurralde. Depositing organization: Max Planck Institute for Developmental Biology. Publication: Drosophila Bag-of-marbles directly interacts with the CAF40 subunit of the CCR4-NOT complex to elicit repression of mRNA targets. Sgromo A, Raisch T, Backhaus C, Keskeny C, Alva V, Weichenrieder O, Izaurralde E. RNA. 2018 Mar;24(3):381-395. doi: 10.1261/rna.064584.117. Epub 2017 Dec 18. PubMed 29255063.
Backbone
  Vector backbone: Unknown
  Vector type: Mammalian Expression
Growth in bacteria
  Bacterial resistance: Kanamycin, 50 μg/mL
  Growth temperature: 37°C
  Growth strain: DH5alpha
  Copy number: High Copy
Gene/Insert
  Gene/Insert name: DmBam_13-36
  Species: D. melanogaster (fly)
  Entrez Gene: bam (a.k.a. Dmel_CG10422, BAM, Bam, Bam-C, BamC, BamF, CG10422, Dmel\CG10422, alpha, fs(3)neo61, ham)
  Cloning method: Unknown
Terms and licenses: Academic/Nonprofit Terms; Industry Terms: Not Available to Industry
Depositor comments: sequence given by UniProt.: P22745 (NCBI NM:057452.3). Plasmids from this collection were made available to the research community and donated after the lab closed. Please note that the sequence provided by the depositing laboratory may be theoretical/predicted or based on Sanger sequencing results. There may be discrepancies between sequencing results obtained by Addgene and the depositor sequence. If an Addgene verified sequence is not available, please contact before placing your order to request that our lab fully sequence the plasmid.
How to cite: pT7-V5-SBP-MBP-GGSG-DmBam_13-36_AG was a gift from Elisa Izaurralde (Addgene plasmid # 148841 ; http://n2t.net/addgene:148841 ; RRID:Addgene_148841)
